>Addgene plasmid #63485 | pFusB2-16 | depositor partial sequence | sequence record 105488 | pFUSB2_TT
AGTCTTAAGCGTCTCATGGCCTGACCCCGGACCAAGTGGTGGCTATCGCCAGCAACGGTGGCGGCAAGCA
AGCGCTCGAAACGGTGCAGCGGCTGTTGCCGGTGCTGTGCCAGGACCATGGCCTGACCCCGGACCAAGTG
GTGGCTATCGCCAGCAACGGTGGCGGCAAGCAAGCGCTCGAAACGGTGCAGCGGCTGTTGCCGGTGCTGT
GCCAGGACCATGGCCTGACCCCGGACCAAGTGGTGGCTATCGAGACGTC
