>Addgene plasmid #63485 | pFusB2-16 | depositor partial sequence | sequence record 105489 | FusB2
CGTCTCATGGCCTGACCCCGGACCAAGTGGTGGCTATCGAGACCGGCGCCGCTACAGGGCGCGTCCCATT
CGCCATTCAGGCTGCGCAACTGTTGGGAAGGGCGATCGGTGCGGGCCTCTTCGCTATTACGCCAGCTGGC
GAAAGGGGGATGTGCTGCAAGGCGATTAAGTTGGGTAACGCCAGGGTTTTCCCAGTCACGACGTTGTAAA
ACGACGGCCAGTGAGCGCGCGTAATACGACTCACTATAGGGCGAATTGGGTACCGGGCCCCCCCTCGAGG
TCCTCCAGCTTTTGTTCCCTTTAGTGAGGGTTAATTGCGCGCTTGGCGTAATCATGGTCATAGCTGTTTC
CTGTGTGAAATTGTTATCCGCTCACAATTCCACACAACATACGAGCCGGAAGCATAAAGTGTAAAGCCTG
GGGTGCCTAATGAGTGAGCTAACTCACATTAATTGCGTTGCGCTCACTGCCCGCTTTCCACCGGTGGTCT
CAGGACCATGGCCTGACCCCGGACCAAGTGGTGGCTATCGAGACGTCTAGACCAGCCAGGACAGAAATGC
CTCGACTTCGCTGCTACCCAAGGTTGCCGGGTGACGCACACCGTGGAAACGGATGAAGGCACGAACCCAG
TGGACATAAGCCTGTTCGGTTCGTAAGCTGTAATGCAAGTAGCGTATGCGCTCACGCAACTGGTCCAGAA
CCTTGACCGAACGCAGCGGTGGTAACGGCGCAGTGGCGGTTTTCATGGCTTGTTATGACTGTTTTTTTGG
GGTACAGTCTATGCCTCGGGCATCCAAGCAGCAAGCGCGTTACGCCGTGGGTCGATGTTTGATGTTATGG
AGCAGCAACGATGTTACGCAGCAGGGCAGTCGCCCTAAAACAAAGTTAAACATTATGAGGGAAGCGGTGA
TCGCCGAAGTATCGACTCAACTATCAGAGGTAGTTGGCGTCATCGAGCGCCATCTCGAACCGACGTTGCT
GGCCGTACATTTGTACGGCTCCGCAGTGGATGGCGGCCTGAAGCCACACAGTGATATTGATTTGCTGGTT
ACGGTGACCGTAAGGCTTGATGAAACAACGCGGCGAGCTTTGATCAACGACCTTTTGGAAACTTCGGCTT
CCCCTGGAGAGAGCGAGATTCTCCGCGCTGTAGAAGTCACCATTGTTGTGCACGACGACATCATTCCGTG
GCGTTATCCAGCTAAGCGCGAACTGCAATTTGGAGAATGGCAGCGCAATGACATTCTTGCAGGTATCTTC
GAGCCAGCCACGATCGACATTGATCTGGCTATCTTGCTGACAAAAGCAAGAGAACATAGCGTTGCCTTGG
TAGGTCCAGCGGCGGAGGAACTCTTTGATCCGGTTCCTGAACAGGATCTATTTGAGGCGCTAAATGAAAC
CTTAACGCTATGGAACTCGCCGCCCGACTGGGCTGGCGATGAGCGAAATGTAGTGCTTACGTTGTCCCGC
ATTTGGTACAGCGCAGTAACCGGCAAAATCGCGCCGAAGGATGTCGCTGCCGACTGGGCAATGGAGCGCC
TGCCGGCCCAGTATCAGCCCGTCATACTTGAAGCTAGACAGGCTTATCTTGGACAAGAAGAAGATCGCTT
GGCCTCGCGCGCAGATCAGTTGGAAGAATTTGTCCACTACGTGAAAGGCGAGATCACCAAGGTAGTCGGC
AAATAACCCTCGAGCCACCCATGACCAAAATCCCTTAACGTGAGTTACGCGTCGTTCCACTGAGCGTCAG
ACCCCGTAGAAAAGATCAAAGGATCTTCTTGAGATCCTTTTTTTCTGCGCGTAATCTGCTGCTTGCAAAC
AAAAAAACCACCGCTACCAGCGGTGGTTTGTTTGCCGGATCAAGAGCTACCAACTCTTTTTCCGAAGGTA
ACTGGCTTCAGCAGAGCGCAGATACCAAATACTGTCCTTCTAGTGTAGCCGTAGTTAGGCCACCACTTCA
AGAACTCTGTAGCACCGCCTACATACCTCGCTCTGCTAATCCTGTTACCAGTGGCTGCTGCCAGTGGCGA
TAAGTCGTGTCTTACCGGGTTGGACTCAAGACGATAGTTACCGGATAAGGCGCAGCGGTCGGGCTGAACG
GGGGGTTCGTGCACACAGCCCAGCTTGGAGCGAACGACCTACACCGAACTGAGATACCTACAGCGTGAGC
ATTGAGAAAGCGCCACGCTTCCCGAAGGGAGAAAGGCGGACAGGTATCCGGTAAGCGGCAGGGTCGGAAC
AGGAGAGCGCACGAGGGAGCTTCCAGGGGGAAACGCCTGGTATCTTTATAGTCCTGTCGGGTTTCGCCAC
CTCTGACTTGAGCGTCGATTTTTGTGATGCTCGTCAGGGGGGCGGAGCCTATGGAAAAACGCCAGCAACG
CGGCCTTTTTACGGTTCCTGGCCTTTTGCTGGCCTTTTGCTCACATGTTCTTTCCTGCGTTATCCCCTGA
TTCTGTGGATAACCGTATTACCGCCTTTGAGTGAGCTGATACCGCTCGCCGCAGCCGAACGACCGAGCGC
AGCGAGTCAGTGAGCGAGGAAGCGGAAGAGCGCCCAATACGCAAACCGCCTCTCCCCGCGCGTTGGCCGA
TTCATTAATGCAGCTGGCACGACAGGTTTCCCGACTGGAAAGCGGGCAGTGAGCGCAACGCAATTAATAC
GCGTACCGCTAGCCAGGAAGAGTTTGTAGAAACGCAAAAAGGCCATCCGTCAGGATGGCCTTCTGCTTAG
TTTGATGCCTGGCAGTTTATGGCGGGCGTCCTGCCCGCCACCCTCCGGGCCGTTGCTTCACAACGTTCAA
ATCCGCTCCCGGCGGATTTGTCCTACTCAGGAGAGCGTTCACCGACAAACAACAGATAAAACGAAAGGCC
CAGTCTTCCGACTGAGCCTTTCGTTTTATTTGATGCCTGGCAGTTCCCTACTCTCGCGTTAACGCTAGCA
TGGATGTTTTCCCAGTCACGACGTTGTAAAACGACGGCCAGTCTTAAG
