>Addgene plasmid #63485 | pFusB2-16 | addgene partial sequence | sequence record 116243 | pCR8_R1 5'-cgaaccgaacaggcttatgt-3'
GGTGTGCGTCACCCGGCAACCTTGGGTAGCAGCGAAGTCGAGGCATTTCTGTCCTGGCTGGTCTAGACGT
CTCGATAGCCACCACTTGGTCCGGGGTCAGGCCATGGTCCTGGCACAGCACCGGCAACAGCCGCTGCACC
GTTTCGAGCGCTTGCTTGCCGCCACCGTTGCTGGCGATAGCCACCACTTGGTCCGGGGTCAGGCCATGGT
CCTGGCACAGCACCGGCAACAGCCGCTGCACCGTTTCGAGCGCTTGCTTGCCGCCACCGTTGCTGGCGAT
AGCCACCACTTGGTCCGGGGTCAGGCCATGAGACGCTTAAGACTGGCCGTCGTTTTACAACGTCGTGACT
GGGAAAACATCCATGCTAGCGTTAACGCGAGAGTAGGGAACTGCCAGGCATCAAATAAAACGAAAGGCTC
AGTCGGAAGACTGGGCCTTTCGTTTTATCTGTTGTTTGTCGGTGAACGCTCTCCTGAGTAGGACAAATCC
GCCGGGAGCGGATTTGAACGTTGTGAAGCAACGGCCCGGAGGGTGGCGGGCAGGACGCCCGCCATAAACT
GCCAGGCATCAAACTAAGCAGAAGGCCATCCTGACGGATGGCCTTTTTGCGTTTCTACAAACTCTTCCTG
GCTAGCGGTACGCGTATTAATTGCGTTGCGCTCACTGCCCGCTTTCCAGTCGGGAAACCTGTCGTGCCAG
CTGCATTAATGAATCGGCCAA
