[The description below was written by a language model from this plasmid's Addgene catalogue record.]
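Description:
pFusB2-16 is a component plasmid from the FusX TALE assembly system, a library-based scheme for building TAL effector repeat arrays in a single step. It is built on the FusB2 backbone (about 3 kb without insert) and is classed as a TALEN assembly vector rather than an expression construct. It is maintained as a high-copy plasmid in standard E. coli cloning strains under spectinomycin selection. The record names no origin of replication and includes no feature table, so backbone details beyond the resistance marker cannot be confirmed. The listed sequencing primers are of the pCR8 type, which may hint at the lineage of the backbone, though the record does not say so.

The insert is a short synthetic fragment encoding two consecutive TALE repeats whose repeat-variable diresidues (RVDs) are NG and NG, also named B2_TT. In the standard TALE code, NG preferentially recognises thymine, so this module specifies a TT dinucleotide in the target site. According to the record, it supplies RVD positions 13 and 14 of the final array. The fragment was introduced through BsaI sites that were destroyed during cloning, which is consistent with Golden Gate-style construction using type IIS enzymes that cut outside their recognition sequence and allow ordered, seamless joining of repeat modules.

No promoter, nuclease domain, tag or reporter is listed, as expected for an intermediate library plasmid. In use, it would be chosen when the desired target sequence calls for T at both positions 13 and 14. It would then be combined with the other positional library plasmids and a receiver vector to assemble a full-length TALE array for TALENs or other TALE fusion proteins used in genome engineering.
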