Addgene plasmid #63485: pFusB2-16
Purpose: Encodes RVD positions 13-14 in TALEN assembly
Depositing lab: Stephen Ekker. Depositing organization: Mayo Foundation for Medical Education and Research. Publication: FusX: A rapid one-step TALE assembly system for genome science. Ma AC, McNulty MS, Tanya PL, Jarryd CM, Martinez-Galvez G, Argue DP, Lee HB, Urban MD, Bullard CE, Blackburn PR, Man TK, Clark KJ, Ekker SC. Hum Gene Ther. 2016 Jun;27(6):451-63. doi: 10.1089/hum.2015.172 PubMed 26854857.
Backbone
  Vector backbone: FusB2
  Backbone size w/o insert (bp): 2988
  Vector type: TALEN
Growth in bacteria
  Bacterial resistance: Spectinomycin, 50 μg/mL
  Growth temperature: 37°C
  Growth strain: DH5alpha
  Copy number: High Copy
Gene/Insert
  Gene/Insert name: NG NG (alt name: B2_TT)
  Species: Synthetic
  Mutation: none
  Cloning method: Restriction Enzyme; 5′ cloning site BsaI (destroyed during cloning); 3′ cloning site BsaI (destroyed during cloning)
  Sequencing primers: 5′ pCR8_F1; 3′ pCR8_R1
Terms and licenses: Academic/Nonprofit Terms; Industry Terms: Not Available to Industry
How to cite: pFusB2-16 was a gift from Stephen Ekker (Addgene plasmid # 63485 ; http://n2t.net/addgene:63485 ; RRID:Addgene_63485)
